Addgene plasmid #51600: pCMV-myc-Sema4D RNAiR
Purpose: expresses RNAi-resistant mouse Sema4D with N-terminal myc tag
Depositing lab: Suzanne Paradis. Depositing organization: Brandeis University. Publication: Sema4D localizes to synapses and regulates GABAergic synapse development as a membrane-bound molecule in the mammalian hippocampus. Raissi AJ, Staudenmaier EK, David S, Hu L, Paradis S. Mol Cell Neurosci. 2013 Nov;57:23-32. doi: 10.1016/j.mcn.2013.08.004. Epub 2013 Sep 10. PubMed 24036351.
Backbone
  Vector backbone: pCMV
  Backbone size w/o insert (bp): 4000
  Total vector size (bp): 2400
  Vector type: Mammalian Expression
Growth in bacteria
  Bacterial resistance: Ampicillin, 100 μg/mL
  Growth temperature: 37°C
  Growth strain: Stbl3
  Copy number: Unknown
Gene/Insert
  Gene/Insert name: Sema4D (alt names: CD100; Semaphorin 4D)
  Species: M. musculus (mouse)
  Insert size (bp): 2400
  Mutation: silent mutations between amino acids (approx 275-281) to make resistant against shRNA1. Also silent mutation at aa 54-60 to make susceptible to shRNA2.
  GenBank ID: NM_001281880
  Entrez Gene: Sema4d (a.k.a. CD100, Semacl2, Semaj, Semcl2, coll-4)
  Promoter: CMV
  Tag / fusion protein: myc (N terminal on backbone)
  Cloning method: Restriction Enzyme; 5′ cloning site XhoI (unknown if destroyed); 3′ cloning site NotI (unknown if destroyed)
  Sequencing primers: 5′ TGTCAAGTTCAGGTGGTCACAGG; 3′ TACAACTGCTACAAGGGCTAC
Terms and licenses: Academic/Nonprofit Terms; Industry Terms: Not Available to Industry
Depositor comments: Please note that the sequence of the myc epitope tag in this plasmid is MQKLISEEDLL, which differs from the standard EQKLISEEDLL. The Sema4D insert in this plasmid does not contain amino acids 1-50 and contains a L745P mutation when compared to GenBank reference sequence NP_542764.2
How to cite: pCMV-myc-Sema4D RNAiR was a gift from Suzanne Paradis (Addgene plasmid # 51600 ; http://n2t.net/addgene:51600 ; RRID:Addgene_51600)
