[The description below was written by a language model from this plasmid's Addgene catalogue record.]
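Description:
pCMV-myc-Sema4D RNAiR is a mammalian expression plasmid built on a pCMV backbone that drives a myc-tagged mouse Semaphorin 4D (Sema4D, also called CD100) coding sequence from the CMV promoter. It is propagated in bacteria under ampicillin selection. The record does not describe the origin of replication, the polyadenylation signal or any mammalian selection marker, and the copy number is listed as unknown. The insert of about 2.4 kb was cloned between XhoI and NotI sites, in frame with an N-terminal myc epitope supplied by the backbone. The recorded sizes are inconsistent: the backbone is given as about 4 kb, yet the total vector size is listed as 2.4 kb, the same as the insert, so the true total is presumably closer to the sum of the two.

The defining feature is a set of silent mutations around amino acids 275–281 that leave the protein sequence unchanged but make the transcript resistant to one Sema4D-targeting shRNA (shRNA1). A second set of silent changes at amino acids 54–60 is recorded as making it susceptible to a second hairpin (shRNA2). Such a construct is typically co-expressed with the shRNA in rescue experiments to confirm that a knockdown phenotype is specific to loss of Sema4D. The associated work concerns Sema4D localisation at synapses and its role in GABAergic synapse development in the hippocampus.

The depositor notes several departures from reference sequences. The myc tag begins with methionine rather than the usual glutamate, the insert lacks amino acids 1–50 of the reference protein, and it carries an L745P substitution.
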