>Addgene plasmid #51600 | pCMV-myc-Sema4D RNAiR | depositor partial sequence | sequence record 79430 | pCMV signal sequence, myc tag, and full insert
ATGGCTGGGATTTTCTATTTCATCCTCTTTTCGTTTCTCTTTGGAATTTGCGACGCTGTCACCGGTTCTA
GAGGGCCCACCATGGCATCAATGCAGAAGCTGATCTCAGAGGAGGACCTGCTTATGGCCATGGAGGCCCG
AATTCGGTCGACCGAGATCTCTCGAGGTTCGGCCTTGCTGATGAGTGAGGACAAAGACACTCTGTATGTA
GGCGCCCGGGAAGCAGTCTTTGCAGTGAATGCGCTGAACATCTCTGAGAAGCAACATGAGGTATATTGGA
AGGTCTCTGAAGACAAAAAATCCAAGTGTGCAGAGAAGGGGAAATCAAAGCAGACGGAGTGCCTTAACTA
CATTCGAGTACTACAGCCACTAAGCAGCACTTCCCTCTATGTGTGTGGGACCAATGCGTTCCAGCCCACC
TGTGACCACCTGAACTTGACATCCTTCAAGTTTCTGGGGAAAAGTGAAGATGGCAAAGGAAGATGCCCCT
TCGACCCCGCCCACAGCTACACATCAGTCATGGTTGGGGGCGAGCTCTACTCTGGGACGTCCTATAATTT
CTTGGGCAGTGAACCCATCATCTCTCGAAACTCTTCCCACAGTCCCTTGAGGACGGAGTATGCCATCCCG
TGGCTGAACGAGCCTAGCTTCGTCTTTGCTGACGTGATCCAGAAAAGCCCAGATGGTCCGGAGGGTGAAG
ATGACAAGGTCTACTTCTTTTTTACGGAGGTATCCGTGGAGTACGAATTCGTCTTCAAGTTGATGATCCC
GCGAGTTGCCAGGGTGTGCAAGGGCGACCAGGGCGGCCTGCGGACTTTGCAAAAAAAATGGACGTCATTC
CTAAAGGCCAGGCTGATCTGCTCCAAGCCAGACAGTGGCCTGGTCTTCAACATACTTCAGGATGTGTTTG
TGCTGAGGGCCCCGGGCCTCAAGGAGCCTGTGTTCTATGCGGTCTTCACCCCACAGCTGAACAATGTGGG
TCTGTCAGCGGTGTGCGCCTACACACTGGCCACGGTGGAGGCAGTCTTCTCCCGTGGAAAGTACATGCAG
AGTGCCACAGTGGAGCAGTCTCACACCAAGTGGGTGCGCTACAATGGCCCAGTGCCCACTCCCCGACCTG
GAGCGTGTATCGACAGTGAGGCCCGGGCAGCCAACTACACCAGCTCCTTGAATCTCCCAGACAAAACACT
GCAGTTTGTAAAAGACCACCCTTTGATGGATGACTCAGTGACCCCGATAGACAACAGACCCAAGCTGATC
AAAAAAGATGTAAACTACACCCAGATAGTGGTAGACAGGACCCAGGCCCTGGATGGGACTTTCTACGACG
TCATGTTCATCAGCACAGACCGGGGAGCTCTGCATAAAGCAGTCATCCTCACAAAAGAGGTGCATGTCAT
CGAGGAGACCCAACTCTTCCGGGACTCTGAACCGGTCCTAACTCTGCTGCTATCATCAAAGAAGGGGAGG
AAGTTTGTCTATGCAGGCTCCAACTCTGGAGTGGTCCAAGCGCCCCTGGCATTCTGCGAAAAGCACGGTA
GCTGTGAAGACTGTGTGTTAGCACGGGACCCCTACTGTGCCTGGAGCCCAGCCATCAAGGCCTGTGTTAC
CCTGCACCAGGAAGAGGCCTCCAGCAGGGGCTGGATTCAGGACATGAGCGGTGACACATCCTCATGCCTG
GATAAGAGTAAAGAAAGTTTCAACCAGCATTTTTTCAAGCACGGCGGCACAGCAGAACTCAAATGTTTCC
AAAAGTCCAACCTAGCCCGGGTGGTATGGAAGTTCCAGAATGGCGAGTTGAAGGCCGCAAGTCCCAAGTA
CGGCTTTGTGGGCAGGAAGCACCTGCTCATCTTCAACCTGTCGGACGGAGACAGCGGCGTGTACCAGTGC
CTGTCAGAGGAAAGGGTGAGGAATAAAACGGTCTCCCAGCTGCTGGCCAAGCACGTTCTGGAAGTGAAGA
TGGTACCTCGGACCCCCCCCTCACCTACCTCAGAGGATGCTCAGACAGAAGGTAGTAAGATCACATCCAA
AATGCCGGTTGCATCTACCCAGGGGTCCTCTCCCCCTACCCCGGCTCTGTGGGCAACCTCCCCCAGAGCC
GCCACCCTACCTCCCAAGTCCTCCTCCGGCACATCCTGTGAACCAAAGATGGTCATCAACACGGTCCCCC
AGCTCCACTCAGAGAAGACGGTGTATCTCAAGTCCAGTGACAACCGCCTGCTCATGTCTCTCCTCCTCTT
CATCTTTGTCCCCTTCCTCTGCCTCTTTTCCTACAACTGCTACAAGGGCTACCTGCCCGGACAGTGCTTA
AAATTCCGCTCAGCCCTGCTGCTTGGAAAGAAAACACCCAAGTCAGACTTCTCTGACCTGGAGCAGAGTG
TGAAGGAGACACTGGTCGAGCCTGGGAGCTTCTCCCAGCAGAACGGCGACCACCCCAAGCCAGCCCTGGA
TACGGGCTATGAAACGGAGCAGGACACCATCACCAGCAAAGTCCCCACGGATCGTGAGGACTCGCAACGG
ATCGATGAACTCTCTGCCCGGGACAAACCGTTTGATGTCAAGTGTGAACTGAAGTTTGCAGATTCGGATG
CTGACGGGGACTGA
