>Addgene plasmid #51600 | pCMV-myc-Sema4D RNAiR | addgene partial sequence | sequence record 81098 | CMV-F 5'-CGCAAATGGGCGGTAGGCGTG-3'
GCAGAGCTCGTTTAGTGAACCGTCAGATCGCCTGGAGACGCCATCCACGCTGTTTTGACCTCCATAGAAG
ACACCGGGACCGATCCAGCCTCCGGACTCTAGAGGATCCGGTACTAGAGGAACTGAAAAACCAGAAAGTT
AACTGGTAAGTTTAGTCTTTTTGTCTTTTATTTCAGGTCCCGGATCCGGTGGTGGTGCAAATCAAAGAAC
TGCTCCTCAGTGGATGTTGCCTTTACTTCTAGGCCTGTACGGAAGTGTTACTTCTGCTCTAAAAGCTGCG
GAATTGTACCCGCGGGCCCGCCGCCACCATGGCTGGGATTTTCTATTTCATCCTCTTTTCGTTTCTCTTT
GGAATTTGCGACGCTGTCACCGGTTCTAGAGGGCCCACCATGGCATCAATGCAGAAGCTGATCTCAGAGG
AGGACCTGCTTATGGCCATGGAGGCCCGAATTCGGTCGACCGAGATCTCTCGAGGTTCGGCCTTGCTGAT
GAGTGAGGACAAAGACACTCTGTATGTAGGCGCCCGGGAAGCAGTCTTTGCAGTGAATGCGCTGAACATC
TCTGAGAAGCAACATGAGGTATATTGGAAGGTCTCTGAAGACAAAAAATCCAAGTGTGCAGAGAAGGGGA
AATCAAAGCAGACGGAGTGCCTTAACTACATTCGAGTACTACAGCCACTAAGCAGCACTTCCCTCTATGT
GTGTGGGACCAATGCGTTCCAGCCCACCTGTGACCACCTGAACTTGACATCCTTCAAGTTTCTGGGGAAA
AGTGAAGATGGCAAAGGAAGATGCCCCTTCGACCCCGCCCACAGCTACACATCAGTCATGGTTGGGGGCG
AGCTCTACTCTGGGACGTCCTATAATTTCTTGGGCAGTGAACCCATCATCTCTCGAAACTCTTCCCACAG
TCCCTTGAGGACGGAGTATGCCATCCCGTGGCTGA
