>Addgene plasmid #51600 | pCMV-myc-Sema4D RNAiR | addgene partial sequence | sequence record 83203 | EBV-rev 5'-GTGGTTTGTCCAAACTCATC-3'
TCAGTCCCCGTCAGCATCCGAATCTGCAAACTTCAGTTCACACTTGACATCAAACGGTTTGTCCCGGGCA
GAGAGTTCATCGATCCGTTGCGAGTCCTCACGATCCGTGGGGACTTTGCTGGTGATGGTGTCCTGCTCCG
TTTCATAGCCCGTATCCAGGGCTGGCTTGGGGTGGTCGCCGTTCTGCTGGGAGAAGCTCCCAGGCTCGAC
CAGTGTCTCCTTCACACTCTGCTCCAGGTCAGAGAAGTCTGACTTGGGTGTTTTCTTTCCAAGCAGCAGG
GCTGAGCGGAATTTTAAGCACTGTCCGGGCAGGTAGCCCTTGTAGCAGTTGTAGGAAAAGAGGCAGAGGA
AGGGGACAAAGATGAAGAGGAGGAGAGACATGAGCAGGCGGTTGTCACTGGACTTGAGATACACCGTCTT
CTCTGAGTGGAGCTGGGGGACCGTGTTGATGACCATCTTTGGTTCACAGGATGTGCCGGAGGAGGACTTG
GGAGGTAGGGTGGCGGCTCTGGGGGAGGTTGCCCACAGAGCCGGGGTAGGGGGAGAGGACCCCTGGGTAG
ATGCAACCGGCATTTTGGATGTGATCTTACTACCTTCTGTCTGAGCATCCTCTGAGGTAGGTGA
